>Addgene plasmid #76635 | PRKAA2 gRNA (BRDN0001146900) | addgene full sequence | sequence record 189003 | Addgene Assembled Sequence
CCCGGGTGCAAAGATGGATAAAGTTTTAAACAGAGAGGAATCTTTGCAGCTAATGGACCTTCTAGGTCTT
GAAAGGAGTGGGAATTGGCTCCGGTGCCCGTCAGTGGGCAGAGCGCACATCGCCCACAGTCCCCGAGAAG
TTGGGGGGAGGGGTCGGCAATTGATCCGGTGCCTAGAGAAGGTGGCGCGGGGTAAACTGGGAAAGTGATG
TCGTGTACTGGCTCCGCCTTTTTCCCGAGGGTGGGGGAGAACCGTATATAAGTGCAGTAGTCGCCGTGAA
CGTTCTTTTTCGCAACGGGTTTGCCGCCAGAACACAGGTAAGTGCCGTGTGTGGTTCCCGCGGGCCTGGC
CTCTTTACGGGTTATGGCCCTTGCGTGCCTTGAATTACTTCCACCTGGCTGCAGTACGTGATTCTTGATC
CCGAGCTTCGGGTTGGAAGTGGGTGGGAGAGTTCGAGGCCTTGCGCTTAAGGAGCCCCTTCGCCTCGTGC
TTGAGTTGAGGCCTGGCCTGGGCGCTGGGGCCGCCGCGTGCGAATCTGGTGGCACCTTCGCGCCTGTCTC
GCTGCTTTCGATAAGTCTCTAGCCATTTAAAATTTTTGATGACCTGCTGCGACGCTTTTTTTCTGGCAAG
ATAGTCTTGTAAATGCGGGCCAAGATCTGCACACTGGTATTTCGGTTTTTGGGGCCGCGGGCGGCGACGG
GGCCCGTGCGTCCCAGCGCACATGTTCGGCGAGGCGGGGCCTGCGAGCGCGGCCACCGAGAATCGGACGG
GGGTAGTCTCAAGCTGGCCGGCCTGCTCTGGTGCCTGGCCTCGCGCCGCCGTGTATCGCCCCGCCCTGGG
CGGCAAGGCTGGCCCGGTCGGCACCAGTTGCGTGAGCGGAAAGATGGCCGCTTCCCGGCCCTGCTGCAGG
GAGCTCAAAATGGAGGACGCGGCGCTCGGGAGAGCGGGCGGGTGAGTCACCCACACAAAGGAAAAGGGCC
TTTCCGTCCTCAGCCGTCGCTTCATGTGACTCCACGGAGTACCGGGCGCCGTCCAGGCACCTCGATTAGT
TCTCGAGCTTTTGGAGTACGTCGTCTTTAGGTTGGGGGGAGGGGTTTTATGCGATGGAGTTTCCCCACAC
TGAGTGGGTGGAGACTGAAGTTAGGCCAGCTTGGCACTTGATGTAATTCTCCTTGGAATTTGCCCTTTTT
GAGTTTGGATCTTGGTTCATTCTCAAGCCTCAGACAGTGGTTCAAAGTTTTTTTCTTCCATTTCAGGTGT
CGTGACGTACGGCCACCATGACCGAGTACAAGCCCACGGTGCGCCTCGCCACCCGCGACGACGTCCCCAG
GGCCGTACGCACCCTCGCCGCCGCGTTCGCCGACTACCCCGCCACGCGCCACACCGTCGATCCGGACCGC
CACATCGAGCGGGTCACCGAGCTGCAAGAACTCTTCCTCACGCGCGTCGGGCTCGACATCGGCAAGGTGT
GGGTCGCGGACGACGGCGCCGCCGTGGCGGTCTGGACCACGCCGGAGAGCGTCGAAGCGGGGGCGGTGTT
CGCCGAGATCGGCCCGCGCATGGCCGAGTTGAGCGGTTCCCGGCTGGCCGCGCAGCAACAGATGGAAGGC
CTCCTGGCGCCGCACCGGCCCAAGGAGCCCGCGTGGTTCCTGGCCACCGTCGGAGTCTCGCCCGACCACC
AGGGCAAGGGTCTGGGCAGCGCCGTCGTGCTCCCCGGAGTGGAGGCGGCCGAGCGCGCCGGGGTGCCCGC
CTTCCTGGAGACCTCCGCGCCCCGCAACCTCCCCTTCTACGAGCGGCTCGGCTTCACCGTCACCGCCGAC
GTCGAGGTGCCCGAAGGACCGCGCACCTGGTGCATGACCCGCAAGCCCGGTGCCTGAACGCGTTAAGTCG
ACAATCAACCTCTGGATTACAAAATTTGTGAAAGATTGACTGGTATTCTTAACTATGTTGCTCCTTTTAC
GCTATGTGGATACGCTGCTTTAATGCCTTTGTATCATGCTATTGCTTCCCGTATGGCTTTCATTTTCTCC
TCCTTGTATAAATCCTGGTTGCTGTCTCTTTATGAGGAGTTGTGGCCCGTTGTCAGGCAACGTGGCGTGG
TGTGCACTGTGTTTGCTGACGCAACCCCCACTGGTTGGGGCATTGCCACCACCTGTCAGCTCCTTTCCGG
GACTTTCGCTTTCCCCCTCCCTATTGCCACGGCGGAACTCATCGCCGCCTGCCTTGCCCGCTGCTGGACA
GGGGCTCGGCTGTTGGGCACTGACAATTCCGTGGTGTTGTCGGGGAAATCATCGTCCTTTCCTTGGCTGC
TCGCCTGTGTTGCCACCTGGATTCTGCGCGGGACGTCCTTCTGCTACGTCCCTTCGGCCCTCAATCCAGC
GGACCTTCCTTCCCGCGGCCTGCTGCCGGCTCTGCGGCCTCTTCCGCGTCTTCGCCTTCGCCCTCAGACG
AGTCGGATCTCCCTTTGGGCCGCCTCCCCGCGTCGACTTTAAGACCAATGACTTACAAGGCAGCTGTAGA
TCTTAGCCACTTTTTAAAAGAAAAGGGGGGACTGGAAGGGCTAATTCACTCCCAACGAAGACAAGATCTG
CTTTTTGCTTGTACTGGGTCTCTCTGGTTAGACCAGATCTGAGCCTGGGAGCTCTCTGGCTAACTAGGGA
ACCCACTGCTTAAGCCTCAATAAAGCTTGCCTTGAGTGCTTCAAGTAGTGTGTGCCCGTCTGTTGTGTGA
CTCTGGTAACTAGAGATCCCTCAGACCCTTTTAGTCAGTGTGGAAAATCTCTAGCAGTACGTATAGTAGT
TCATGTCATCTTATTATTCAGTATTTATAACTTGCAAAGAAATGAATATCAGAGAGTGAGAGGAACTTGT
TTATTGCAGCTTATAATGGTTACAAATAAAGCAATAGCATCACAAATTTCACAAATAAAGCATTTTTTTC
ACTGCATTCTAGTTGTGGTTTGTCCAAACTCATCAATGTATCTTATCATGTCTGGCTCTAGCTATCCCGC
CCCTAACTCCGCCCATCCCGCCCCTAACTCCGCCCAGTTCCGCCCATTCTCCGCCCCATGGCTGACTAAT
TTTTTTTATTTATGCAGAGGCCGAGGCCGCCTCGGCCTCTGAGCTATTCCAGAAGTAGTGAGGAGGCTTT
TTTGGAGGCCTAGGGACGTACCCAATTCGCCCTATAGTGAGTCGTATTACGCGCGCTCACTGGCCGTCGT
TTTACAACGTCGTGACTGGGAAAACCCTGGCGTTACCCAACTTAATCGCCTTGCAGCACATCCCCCTTTC
GCCAGCTGGCGTAATAGCGAAGAGGCCCGCACCGATCGCCCTTCCCAACAGTTGCGCAGCCTGAATGGCG
AATGGG
[124 nt withheld, positions 3367-3490]
C
[91 nt withheld, positions 3492-3582]
A
[49 nt withheld, positions 3584-3632]
CCTTTGACGTTGGAGTCCACGTTCTTT
[37 nt withheld, positions 3660-3696]
ACCCTATCTCGGTCTATTCTTTTGATTTATAAGGGATTTTGCCGATTTCGGCCTATTGGTTAAAAAATGA
GCTGATTTAACAAAAATTTAACGCGAATTTTAACAAAATATTAACGCTTACAATTTAGGTGGCACTTTTC
GGGGAAATGTGCGCGGAACCCCTATTTGTTTATTTTTCTAAATACATTCAAATATGTATCCGCTCATGAG
ACAATAACCCTGATAAATGCTTCAATAATATTGAAAAAGGAAGAGTATGAGTATTCAACATTTCCGTGTC
GCCCTTATTCCCTTTTTTGCGGCATTTTGCCTTCCTGTTTTTGCTCACCCAGAAACGCTGGTGAAAGTAA
AAGATGCTGAAGATCAGTTGGGTGCACGAGTGGGTTACATCGAACTGGATCTCAACAGCGGTAAGATCCT
TGAGAGTTTTCGCCCCGAAGAACGTTTTCCAATGATGAGCACTTTTAAAGTTCTGCTATGTGGCGCGGTA
TTATCCCGTATTGACGCCGGGCAAGAGCAACTCGGTCGCCGCATACACTATTCTCAGAATGACTTGGTTG
AGTACTCACCAGTCACAGAAAAGCATCTTACGGATGGCATGACAGTAAGAGAATTATGCAGTGCTGCCAT
AACCATGAGTGATAACACTGCGGCCAACTTACTTCTGACAACGATCGGAGGACCGAAGGAGCTAACCGCT
TTTTTGCACAACATGGGGGATCATGTAACTCGCCTTGATCGTTGGGAACCGGAGCTGAATGAAGCCATAC
CAAACGACGAGCGTGACACCACGATGCCTGTAGCAATGGCAACAACGTTGCGCAAACTATTAACTGGCGA
ACTACTTACTCTAGCTTCCCGGCAACAATTAATAGACTGGATGGAGGCGGATAAAGTTGCAGGACCACTT
CTGCGCTCGGCCCTTCCGGCTGGCTGGTTTATTGCTGATAAATCTGGAGCCGGTGAGCGTGGGTCTCGCG
GTATCATTGCAGCACTGGGGCCAGATGGTAAGCCCTCCCGTATCGTAGTTATCTACACGACGGGGAGTCA
GGCAACTATGGATGAACGAAATAGACAGATCGCTGAGATAGGTGCCTCACTGATTAAGCATTGGTAACTG
TCAGACCAAGTTTACTCATATATACTTTAGATTGATTTAAAACTTCATTTTTAATTTAAAAGGATCTAGG
TGAAGATCCTTTTTGATAATCTCATGACCAAAATCCCTTAACGTGAGTTTTCGTTCCACTGAGCGTCAGA
CCCCGTAGAAAAGATCAAAGGATCTTCTTGAGATCCTTTTTTTCTGCGCGTAATCTGCTGCTTGCAAACA
AAAAAACCACCGCTACCAGCGGTGGTTTGTTTGCCGGATCAAGAGCTACCAACTCTTTTTCCGAAGGTAA
CTGGCTTCAGCAGAGCGCAGATACCAAATACTGTTCTTCTAGTGTAGCCGTAGTTAGGCCACCACTTCAA
GAACTCTGTAGCACCGCCTACATACCTCGCTCTGCTAATCCTGTTACCAGTGGCTGCTGCCAGTGGCGAT
AAGTCGTGTCTTACCGGGTTGGACTCAAGACGATAGTTACCGGATAAGGCGCAGCGGTCGGGCTGAACGG
GGGGTTCGTGCACACAGCCCAGCTTGGAGCGAACGACCTACACCGAACTGAGATACCTACAGCGTGAGCT
ATGAGAAAGCGCCACGCTTCCCGAAGGGAGAAAGGCGGACAGGTATCCGGTAAGCGGCAGGGTCGGAACA
GGAGAGCGCACGAGGGAGCTTCCAGGGGGAAACGCCTGGTATCTTTATAGTCCTGTCGGGTTTCGCCACC
TCTGACTTGAGCGTCGATTTTTGTGATGCTCGTCAGGGGGGCGGAGCCTATGGAAAAACGCCAGCAACGC
GGCCTTTTTACGGTTCCTGGCCTTTTGCTGGCCTTTTGCTCACATGTTCTTTCCTGCGTTATCCCCTGAT
TCTGTGGATAACCGTATTACCGCCTTTGAGTGAGCTGATACCGCTCGCCGCAGCCGAACGACCGAGCGCA
GCGAGTCAGTGAGCGAGGAAGCGGAAGAGCGCCCAATACGCAAACCGCCTCTCCCCGCGCGTTGGCCGAT
TCATTAATGCAGCTGGCACGACAGGTTTCCCGACTGGAAAGCGGGCAGTGAGCGCAACGCAATTAATGTG
AGTTAGCTCACTCATTAGGCACCCCAGGCTTTACACTTTATGCTTCCGGCTCGTATGTTGTGTGGAATTG
TGAGCGGATAACAATTTCACACAGGAAACAGCTATGACCATGATTACGCCAAGCGCGCAATTAACCCTCA
CTAAAGGGAACAAAAGCTGGAGCTGCAAGCTTAATGTAGTCTTATGCAATACTCTTGTAGTCTTGCAACA
TGGTAACGATGAGTTAGCAACATGCCTTACAAGGAGAGAAAAAGCACCGTGCATGCCGATTGGTGGAAGT
AAGGTGGTACGATCGTGCCTTATTAGGAAGGCAACAGACGGGTCTGACATGGATTGGACGAACCACTGAA
TTGCCGCATTGCAGAGATATTGTATTTAAGTGCCTAGCTCGATACATAAACGGGTCTCTCTGGTTAGACC
AGATCTGAGCCTGGGAGCTCTCTGGCTAACTAGGGAACCCACTGCTTAAGCCTCAATAAAGCTTGCCTTG
AGTGCTTCAAGTAGTGTGTGCCCGTCTGTTGTGTGACTCTGGTAACTAGAGATCCCTCAGACCCTTTTAG
TCAGTGTGGAAAATCTCTAGCAGTGGCGCCCGAACAGGGACTTGAAAGCGAAAGGGAAACCAGAGGAGCT
CTCTCGACGCAGGACTCGGCTTGCTGAAGCGCGCACGGCAAGAGGCGAGGGGCGGCGACTGGTGAGTACG
CCAAAAATTTTGACTAGCGGAGGCTAGAAGGAGAGAGATGGGTGCGAGAGCGTCAGTATTAAGCGGGGGA
GAATTAGATCGCGATGGGAAAAAATTCGGTTAAGGCCAGGGGGAAAGAAAAAATATAAATTAAAACATAT
AGTATGGGCAAGCAGGGAGCTAGAACGATTCGCAGTTAATCCTGGCCTGTTAGAAACATCAGAAGGCTGT
AGACAAATACTGGGACAGCTACAACCATCCCTTCAGACAGGATCAGAAGAACTTAGATCATTATATAATA
CAGTAGCAACCCTCTATTGTGTGCATCAAAGGATAGAGATAAAAGACACCAAGGAAGCTTTAGACAAGAT
AGAGGAAGAGCAAAACAAAAGTAAGACCACCGCACAGCAAGCGGCCGCTGATCTTCAGACCTGGAGGAGG
AGATATGAGGGACAATTGGAGAAGTGAATTATATAAATATAAAGTAGTAAAAATTGAACCATTAGGAGTA
GCACCCACCAAGGCAAAGAGAAGAGTGGTGCAGAGAGAAAAAAGAGCAGTGGGAATAGGAGCTTTGTTCC
TTGGGTTCTTGGGAGCAGCAGGAAGCACTATGGGCGCAGCGTCAATGACGCTGACGGTACAGGCCAGACA
ATTATTGTCTGGTATAGTGCAGCAGCAGAACAATTTGCTGAGGGCTATTGAGGCGCAACAGCATCTGTTG
CAACTCACAGTCTGGGGCATCAAGCAGCTCCAGGCAAGAATCCTGGCTGTGGAAAGATACCTAAAGGATC
AACAGCTCCTGGGGATTTGGGGTTGCTCTGGAAAACTCATTTGCACCACTGCTGTGCCTTGGAATGCTAG
TTGGAGTAATAAATCTCTGGAACAGATTTGGAATCACACGACCTGGATGGAGTGGGACAGAGAAATTAAC
AATTACACAAGCTTAATACACTCCTTAATTGAAGAATCGCAAAACCAGCAAGAAAAGAATGAACAAGAAT
TATTGGAATTAGATAAATGGGCAAGTTTGTGGAATTGGTTTAACATAACAAATTGGCTGTGGTATATAAA
ATTATTCATAATGATAGTAGGAGGCTTGGTAGGTTTAAGAATAGTTTTTGCTGTACTTTCTATAGTGAAT
AGAGTTAGGCAGGGATATTCACCATTATCGTTTCAGACCCACCTCCCAACCCCGAGGGGACCCAGAGAGG
GCCTATTTCCCATGATTCCTTCATATTTGCATATACGATACAAGGCTGTTAGAGAGATAATTAGAATTAA
TTTGACTGTAAACACAAAGATATTAGTACAAAATACGTGACGTAGAAAGTAATAATTTCTTGGGTAGTTT
GCAGTTTTAAAATTATGTTTTAAAATGGACTATCATATGCTTACCGTAACTTGAAAGTATTTCGATTTCT
TGGCTTTATATATCTTGTGGAAAGGACGAAACACCGGATGATAAGCCACTGCAAGCGTTTTAGAGCTAGA
AATAGCAAGTTAAAATAAGGCTAGTCCGTTATCAACTTGAAAAAGTGGCACCGAGTCGGTGCTTTTTTAA
GCTTGGCGTAACTAGATCTTGAGACAAATGGCAGTATTCATCCACAATTTTAAAAGAAAAGGGGGGATTG
GGGGGTACAGTGCAGGGGAAAGAATAGTAGACATAATAGCAACAGACATACAAACTAAAGAATTACAAAA
ACAAATTACAAAAATTCAAAATTTTCGGGTTTATTACAGGGACAGCAGAGATCCACTTTGGCGCCGGCTC
GAGGGGG
Features (pLannotate 1.2.2; 29 found; start..end, strand, type, name):
     14..80      +  CDS            small t antigen (fragment): SV40 (simian virus 40) small t antigen
    106..317     +  promoter       EF-1α core promoter: core promoter for human elongation factor EF-1α
    318..1256    +  intron         EF-1α intron A: intron upstream of the start codon of human EF-1α
   1278..1877    +  CDS            PuroR (fragment): puromycin N-acetyltransferase; pac from Streptomyces; confers resistance to puromycin
   1893..2481    +  misc_feature   WPRE: woodchuck hepatitis virus posttranscriptional regulatory element
   2532..2551    +  misc_feature   cPPT/CTS (fragment): central polypurine tract and central termination sequence of HIV-1
   2553..2786    +  LTR            3' LTR (ΔU3): self-inactivating 3' long terminal repeat (LTR) from HIV-1
   2864..2985    +  polyA_signal   SV40 poly(A) signal: SV40 polyadenylation signal
   3025..3160    +  rep_origin     SV40 ori: SV40 origin of replication
   3181..3199    -  promoter       T7 promoter: promoter for bacteriophage T7 RNA polymerase
   3207..3362    +  CDS            lacZα (fragment): LacZα fragment of β-galactosidase; lacZ fragment
   3367..3795    +  rep_origin     f1 ori (sequence partly withheld): f1 bacteriophage origin of replication; arrow indicates direction of (+) strand synthesis
   3848..3952    +  promoter       AmpR promoter: bla
   3953..4813    +  CDS            AmpR: β-lactamase; bla; confers resistance to ampicillin, carbenicillin, and related antibiotics
   4984..5572    +  rep_origin     ori: high-copy-number ColE1/pMB1/pBR322/pUC origin of replication
   5755..5847    +  CDS            lacI (fragment): lac repressor; lacI; The lac repressor binds to the lac operator to inhibit transcription in E. coli. This inhibition can be relieved by adding lactose or isopropyl-β-D-thiogalactopyranoside (IPTG).
   5860..5881    +  protein_bind   CAP binding site: CAP binding activates transcription in the presence of cAMP. E. coli catabolite activator protein
   5896..5926    +  promoter       lac promoter: promoter for the E. coli lac operon
   5934..5950    +  protein_bind   lac operator: The lac repressor binds to the lac operator to inhibit transcription in E. coli. This inhibition can be relieved by adding lactose or isopropyl-β-D-thiogalactopyranoside (IPTG). lac repressor encoded by lacI
   5995..6013    +  promoter       T3 promoter: promoter for bacteriophage T3 RNA polymerase
   6041..6267    +  promoter       RSV promoter: Rous sarcoma virus enhancer/promoter
   6268..6448    +  LTR            5' LTR (truncated): truncated 5' long terminal repeat (LTR) from HIV-1
   6495..6620    +  misc_feature   HIV-1 Ψ: packaging signal of human immunodeficiency virus type 1
   6604..6967    +  CDS            HIV-1 gag (fragment): gag protein from human immunodeficiency virus 1; gag
   7113..7346    +  misc_feature   RRE: The Rev response element (RRE) of HIV-1 allows for Rev-dependent mRNA export from the nucleus to the cytoplasm.
   7723..7749    +  CDS            Rev (fragment): human immunodeficiency virus 1 (HIV-1) Rev protein; rev; enhances nuclear export of unspliced and incompletely spliced viral mRNAs
   7753..7993    +  promoter       U6 promoter: RNA polymerase III promoter for human U6 snRNA
   8023..8098    +  misc_RNA       gRNA scaffold: guide RNA scaffold for the Streptococcus pyogenes CRISPR/Cas9 system
   8154..8271    +  misc_feature   cPPT/CTS: central polypurine tract and central termination sequence of HIV-1
