[The description below was written by a language model from this plasmid's Addgene catalogue record and pLannotate feature annotations shown in this document.]
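Description:
PRKAA2 gRNA (BRDN0001146900) is a third-generation lentiviral guide RNA plasmid built on the lentiGuide-Puro backbone and designed to direct Streptococcus pyogenes Cas9 to the human PRKAA2 gene, which encodes the AMPK alpha-2 catalytic subunit. The 8.3 kb plasmid is propagated in E. coli at high copy from a ColE1/pUC-type origin with ampicillin selection through the β-lactamase gene. An f1 origin, an SV40 origin and residual lac and phage-promoter elements from the parental cloning vector are also annotated.

The viral genome is transcribed from an RSV promoter fused to a truncated HIV-1 5' LTR, which makes packaging Tat-independent. This is followed by the Ψ packaging signal with a partial gag sequence and the Rev response element for Rev-dependent nuclear export. Within this genome, a human U6 RNA polymerase III promoter drives the PRKAA2-specific spacer joined to the SpCas9 gRNA scaffold. A central polypurine tract (cPPT/CTS), which aids nuclear import of the reverse-transcribed genome, lies between this unit and the selection cassette. The selection cassette uses the EF-1α core promoter with its intron A to express puromycin N-acetyltransferase, allowing puromycin selection of transduced mammalian cells, and a WPRE boosts transcript stability and expression. The genome ends in a self-inactivating ΔU3 3' LTR, followed by an SV40 polyadenylation signal.

The plasmid does not encode Cas9, so it must be used with a separate Cas9 vector or in cells that already express the nuclease. It is one guide from a human kinome gRNA collection built using optimized sgRNA design rules, and it is suited to knocking out PRKAA2 in human cells.
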