Addgene plasmid #76635: PRKAA2 gRNA (BRDN0001146900)
Purpose: 3rd generation lentiviral gRNA plasmid targeting human PRKAA2
Depositing lab: John Doench & David Root. Depositing organization: Broad Institute. Publication: Optimized sgRNA design to maximize activity and minimize off-target effects of CRISPR-Cas9. Doench JG, Fusi N, Sullender M, Hegde M, Vaimberg EW, Donovan KF, Smith I, Tothova Z, Wilen C, Orchard R, Virgin HW, Listgarten J, Root DE. Nat Biotechnol. 2016 Jan 18. doi: 10.1038/nbt.3437. PubMed 26780180.
Backbone
  Vector backbone: lentiGuide-Puro
  Backbone manufacturer: Zhang Lab (Addgene plasmid # 52963)
  Vector type: Mammalian Expression, Lentiviral, CRISPR
  Selectable markers: Puromycin
Growth in bacteria
  Bacterial resistance: Ampicillin, 100 μg/mL
  Growth temperature: 37°C
  Growth strain: DH5alpha
  Copy number: High Copy
Gene/Insert
  Gene/Insert name: PRKAA2 (alt names: PRKAA2; NM_006252.3)
  gRNA/shRNA sequence: GATGATAAGCCACTGCAAGC
  Species: H. sapiens (human)
  Entrez Gene: PRKAA2 (a.k.a. AMPK, AMPK2, AMPKa2, PRKAA)
  Promoter: hU6
  Cloning method: Unknown
  Sequencing primers: 5′ U6-F; 3′ pS2-R
Terms and licenses: Academic/Nonprofit Terms; Industry Terms: Not Available to Industry
Depositor comments: The gRNA was designed to target the following Genbank reference sequence(s): NM_006252.3. Note that this plasmid does NOT contain Cas9. It should be used in conjunction with lentiCas9-Blast (Addgene #52962) or otherwise with cell lines already expressing Cas9. Browse the full kinome gRNA library at http://www.addgene.org/pooled-library/broadgpp-human-kinome/ or visit http://www.broadinstitute.org/rnai/public/ for detailed protocols and information.
How to cite: PRKAA2 gRNA (BRDN0001146900) was a gift from John Doench & David Root (Addgene plasmid # 76635 ; http://n2t.net/addgene:76635 ; RRID:Addgene_76635)
