>Addgene plasmid #76635 | PRKAA2 gRNA (BRDN0001146900) | depositor partial sequence | sequence record 144095 | Target Sequence
GATGATAAGCCACTGCAAGC
