>Addgene plasmid #76635 | PRKAA2 gRNA (BRDN0001146900) | addgene partial sequence | sequence record 151057 | hU6-F 5'-GAGGGCCTATTTCCCATGATT-3'
GAGAGATAATTAGAATTAATTTGACTGTAAACACAAAGATATTAGTACAAAATACGTGACGTAGAAAGTA
ATAATTTCTTGGGTAGTTTGCAGTTTTAAAATTATGTTTTAAAATGGACTATCATATGCTTACCGTAACT
TGAAAGTATTTCGATTTCTTGGCTTTATATATCTTGTGGAAAGGACGAAACACCGGATGATAAGCCACTG
CAAGCGTTTTAGAGCTAGAAATAGCAAGTTAAAATAAGGCTAGTCCGTTATCAACTTGAAAAAGTGGCAC
CGAGTCGGTGCTTTTTTAAGCTTGGCGTAACTAGATCTTGAGACAAATGGCAGTATTCATCCACAATTTT
AAAAGAAAAGGGGGGATTGGGGGGTACAGTGCAGGGGAAAGAATAGTAGACATAATAGCAACAGACATAC
AAACTAAAGAATTACAAAAACAAATTACAAAAATTCAAAATTTTCGGGTTTATTACAGGGACAGCAGAGA
TCCACTTTGGCGCCGGCTCGAGGGGGCCCGGGTGCAAAGATGGATAAAGTTTTAAACAGAGAGGAATCTT
TGCAGCTAATGGACCTTCTAGGTCTTGAAAGGAGTGGGAATTGGCTCCGGTGCCCGTCAGTGGGCAGAGC
GCACATCGCCCACAGTCCCCGAGAAGTTGGGGGGAGGGGTCGGCAATTGATCCGGTGCCTAGAGAAGGTG
GCGCGGGGTAAACTGGGAAAGTGATGTCGTGTACTGGCTCCGCCTTTTTCCCGAGGGTGGGGGAGAACCG
TATATAAGTGCAGTAGTCGCCGTGAACGTTCTTT
